>Addgene plasmid #71559 | pJK345 | depositor full sequence | sequence record 134626 | pJK345 sequence 6408 bps
TGGCGAATGGG
[124 nt withheld, positions 12-135]
C
[91 nt withheld, positions 137-227]
A
[49 nt withheld, positions 229-277]
CCTTTGACGTTGGAGTCCACGTTCTTT
[37 nt withheld, positions 305-341]
ACCCTATCTCGGTCTATTCTTTTGATTTATAAGGGATTTTGCCGATTTCGGCCTATTGGTTAAAAAATGA
GCTGATTTAACAAAAATTTAACGCGAATTTTAACAAAATATTAACGTTTACAATTTCAGGTGGCACTTTT
CGGGGAAATGTGCGCGGAACCCCTATTTGTTTATTTTTCTAAATACATTCAAATATGTATCCGCTCATGA
ATTAATTCTTAGAAAAACTCATCGAGCATCAAATGAAACTGCAATTTATTCATATCAGGATTATCAATAC
CATATTTTTGAAAAAGCCGTTTCTGTAATGAAGGAGAAAACTCACCGAGGCAGTTCCATAGGATGGCAAG
ATCCTGGTATCGGTCTGCGATTCCGACTCGTCCAACATCAATACAACCTATTAATTTCCCCTCGTCAAAA
ATAAGGTTATCAAGTGAGAAATCACCATGAGTGACGACTGAATCCGGTGAGAATGGCAAAAGTTTATGCA
TTTCTTTCCAGACTTGTTCAACAGGCCAGCCATTACGCTCGTCATCAAAATCACTCGCATCAACCAAACC
GTTATTCATTCGTGATTGCGCCTGAGCGAGACGAAATACGCGATCGCTGTTAAAAGGACAATTACAAACA
GGAATCGAATGCAACCGGCGCAGGAACACTGCCAGCGCATCAACAATATTTTCACCTGAATCAGGATATT
CTTCTAATACCTGGAATGCTGTTTTCCCGGGGATCGCAGTGGTGAGTAACCATGCATCATCAGGAGTACG
GATAAAATGCTTGATGGTCGGAAGAGGCATAAATTCCGTCAGCCAGTTTAGTCTGACCATCTCATCTGTA
ACATCATTGGCAACGCTACCTTTGCCATGTTTCAGAAACAACTCTGGCGCATCGGGCTTCCCATACAATC
GATAGATTGTCGCACCTGATTGCCCGACATTATCGCGAGCCCATTTATACCCATATAAATCAGCATCCAT
GTTGGAATTTAATCGCGGCCTAGAGCAAGACGTTTCCCGTTGAATATGGCTCATAACACCCCTTGTATTA
CTGTTTATGTAAGCAGACAGTTTTATTGTTCATGACCAAAATCCCTTAACGTGAGTTTTCGTTCCACTGA
GCGTCAGACCCCGTAGAAAAGATCAAAGGATCTTCTTGAGATCCTTTTTTTCTGCGCGTAATCTGCTGCT
TGCAAACAAAAAAACCACCGCTACCAGCGGTGGTTTGTTTGCCGGATCAAGAGCTACCAACTCTTTTTCC
GAAGGTAACTGGCTTCAGCAGAGCGCAGATACCAAATACTGTCCTTCTAGTGTAGCCGTAGTTAGGCCAC
CACTTCAAGAACTCTGTAGCACCGCCTACATACCTCGCTCTGCTAATCCTGTTACCAGTGGCTGCTGCCA
GTGGCGATAAGTCGTGTCTTACCGGGTTGGACTCAAGACGATAGTTACCGGATAAGGCGCAGCGGTCGGG
CTGAACGGGGGGTTCGTGCACACAGCCCAGCTTGGAGCGAACGACCTACACCGAACTGAGATACCTACAG
CGTGAGCTATGAGAAAGCGCCACGCTTCCCGAAGGGAGAAAGGCGGACAGGTATCCGGTAAGCGGCAGGG
TCGGAACAGGAGAGCGCACGAGGGAGCTTCCAGGGGGAAACGCCTGGTATCTTTATAGTCCTGTCGGGTT
TCGCCACCTCTGACTTGAGCGTCGATTTTTGTGATGCTCGTCAGGGGGGCGGAGCCTATGGAAAAACGCC
AGCAACGCGGCCTTTTTACGGTTCCTGGCCTTTTGCTGGCCTTTTGCTCACATGTTCTTTCCTGCGTTAT
CCCCTGATTCTGTGGATAACCGTATTACCGCCTTTGAGTGAGCTGATACCGCTCGCCGCAGCCGAACGAC
CGAGCGCAGCGAGTCAGTGAGCGAGGAAGCGGAAGAGCGCCTGATGCGGTATTTTCTCCTTACGCATCTG
TGCGGTATTTCACACCGCATATATGGTGCACTCTCAGTACAATCTGCTCTGATGCCGCATAGTTAAGCCA
GTATACACTCCGCTATCGCTACGTGACTGGGTCATGGCTGCGCCCCGACACCCGCCAACACCCGCTGACG
CGCCCTGACGGGCTTGTCTGCTCCCGGCATCCGCTTACAGACAAGCTGTGACCGTCTCCGGGAGCTGCAT
GTGTCAGAGGTTTTCACCGTCATCACCGAAACGCGCGAGGCAGCTGCGGTAAAGCTCATCAGCGTGGTCG
TGAAGCGATTCACAGATGTCTGCCTGTTCATCCGCGTCCAGCTCGTTGAGTTTCTCCAGAAGCGTTAATG
TCTGGCTTCTGATAAAGCGGGCCATGTTAAGGGCGGTTTTTTCCTGTTTGGTCACTGATGCCTCCGTGTA
AGGGGGATTTCTGTTCATGGGGGTAATGATACCGATGAAACGAGAGAGGATGCTCACGATACGGGTTACT
GATGATGAACATGCCCGGTTACTGGAACGTTGTGAGGGTAAACAACTGGCGGTATGGATGCGGCGGGACC
AGAGAAAAATCACTCAGGGTCAATGCCAGCGCTTCGTTAATACAGATGTAGGTGTTCCACAGGGTAGCCA
GCAGCATCCTGCGATGCAGATCCGGAACATAATGGTGCAGGGCGCTGACTTCCGCGTTTCCAGACTTTAC
GAAACACGGAAACCGAAGACCATTCATGTTGTTGCTCAGGTCGCAGACGTTTTGCAGCAGCAGTCGCTTC
ACGTTCGCTCGCGTATCGGTGATTCATTCTGCTAACCAGTAAGGCAACCCCGCCAGCCTAGCCGGGTCCT
CAACGACAGGAGCACGATCATGCGCACCCGTGGGGCCGCCATGCCGGCGATAATGGCCTGCTTCTCGCCG
AAACGTTTGGTGGCGGGACCAGTGACGAAGGCTTGAGCGAGGGCGTGCAAGATTCCGAATACCGCAAGCG
ACAGGCCGATCATCGTCGCGCTCCAGCGAAAGCGGTCCTCGCCGAAAATGACCCAGAGCGCTGCCGGCAC
CTGTCCTACGAGTTGCATGATAAAGAAGACAGTCATAAGTGCGGCGACGATAGTCATGCCCCGCGCCCAC
CGGAAGGAGCTGACTGGGTTGAAGGCTCTCAAGGGCATCGGTCGAGATCCCGGTGCCTAATGAGTGAGCT
AACTTACATTAATTGCGTTGCGCTCACTGCCCGCTTTCCAGTCGGGAAACCTGTCGTGCCAGCTGCATTA
ATGAATCGGCCAACGCGCGGGGAGAGGCGGTTTGCGTATTGGGCGCCAGGGTGGTTTTTCTTTTCACCAG
TGAGACGGGCAACAGCTGATTGCCCTTCACCGCCTGGCCCTGAGAGAGTTGCAGCAAGCGGTCCACGCTG
GTTTGCCCCAGCAGGCGAAAATCCTGTTTGATGGTGGTTAACGGCGGGATATAACATGAGCTGTCTTCGG
TATCGTCGTATCCCACTACCGAGATATCCGCACCAACGCGCAGCCCGGACTCGGTAATGGCGCGCATTGC
GCCCAGCGCCATCTGATCGTTGGCAACCAGCATCGCAGTGGGAACGATGCCCTCATTCAGCATTTGCATG
GTTTGTTGAAAACCGGACATGGCACTCCAGTCGCCTTCCCGTTCCGCTATCGGCTGAATTTGATTGCGAG
TGAGATATTTATGCCAGCCAGCCAGACGCAGACGCGCCGAGACAGAACTTAATGGGCCCGCTAACAGCGC
GATTTGCTGGTGACCCAATGCGACCAGATGCTCCACGCCCAGTCGCGTACCGTCTTCATGGGAGAAAATA
ATACTGTTGATGGGTGTCTGGTCAGAGACATCAAGAAATAACGCCGGAACATTAGTGCAGGCAGCTTCCA
CAGCAATGGCATCCTGGTCATCCAGCGGATAGTTAATGATCAGCCCACTGACGCGTTGCGCGAGAAGATT
GTGCACCGCCGCTTTACAGGCTTCGACGCCGCTTCGTTCTACCATCGACACCACCACGCTGGCACCCAGT
TGATCGGCGCGAGATTTAATCGCCGCGACAATTTGCGACGGCGCGTGCAGGGCCAGACTGGAGGTGGCAA
CGCCAATCAGCAACGACTGTTTGCCCGCCAGTTGTTGTGCCACGCGGTTGGGAATGTAATTCAGCTCCGC
CATCGCCGCTTCCACTTTTTCCCGCGTTTTCGCAGAAACGTGGCTGGCCTGGTTCACCACGCGGGAAACG
GTCTGATAAGAGACACCGGCATACTCTGCGACATCGTATAACGTTACTGGTTTCACATTCACCACCCTGA
ATTGACTCTCTTCCGGGCGCTATCATGCCATACCGCGAAAGGTTTTGCGCCATTCGATGGTGTCCGGGAT
CTCGACGCTCTCCCTTATGCGACTCCTGCATTAGGAAGCAGCCCAGTAGTAGGTTGAGGCCGTTGAGCAC
CGCCGCCGCAAGGAATGGTGCATGCAAGGAGATGGCGCCCAACAGTCCCCCGGCCACGGGGCCTGCCACC
ATACCCACGCCGAAACAAGCGCTCATGAGCCCGAAGTGGCGAGCCCGATCTTCCCCATCGGTGATGTCGG
CGATATAGGCGCCAGCAACCGCACCTGTGGCGCCGGTGATGCCGGCCACGATGCGTCCGGCGTAGAGGAT
CGAGATCTCGATCCCGCGAAATTAATACGACTCACTATAGGGGAATTGTGAGCGGATAACAATTCCCCTC
TAGAAATAATTTTGTTTAACTTTAAGAAGGAGATATACCATGGGCAGCAGCCATCATCATCATCATCACA
GCAGCGGCCTGGTGCCGCGCGGCAGCCATATGTGGCCAGCATCGCGCGCAGGGGCTGTGTTGACGATAAA
TCTTTCCGCTATTGCCGAAAATTACCGCTATCTTGTGAACAAACTGGGCAAAACAGTTTGCGCCGCAGTA
GTTAAGGCCGATGCTTATGGGCTTGGGGTTGCACAGGTGGCGCCCATTTTGGAACAGGTTGGCGCAAAAC
ATTTTTTTGTCGCACATGTGGATGAAGGGCTAGCCCTTAGGCCATATCTTTCACCCCACACATCAGTAAC
TGTGTTGCATGGTCCACGGCCGGATGCTGCTGAGGTTTGCGTACGCAATAATTTGCGGCCAGTTTTAAAT
AGCCTAAAACAGGTGGCTGTTTTGCGGGATCTGGCAGCCAAAATGGATAAGCCGCTGGATGTGGCCATTC
AACTGGATACGGGTATGTCTCGTTTTGGCCTTTCAGAGGCTGATATCCATAAACTGATGGCCACTCCTGA
ACTTTTGGAGGGGTTATCTGTCAGTCTGGTTATGAGTCATCTGGCCTGTGCAGATACGCCAGAAAACGCA
GCCAATGCCATGCAGCGTGAACGGTTTGAGAACTATGCACGCATGTTGCCAAAGGCAGCTTTAAGTCTTT
CTGCATCTTCTGGAATTTTTCTGGGGCAACCATTTCATTTTGATCTCGTGCGCCCTGGTGCCGCTTTGTA
TGGCGTAGCGCCGCAGAATGATGGTGTTAATCCACTTAAGCCTGTTGTGGGGTTGCAAACGCATATTCTG
CAAATTCGCACTTTATCCAAAGGGGATCGGGTGGGATATGGGCTTACGTGGCAAGCGACTGGCCCATGCC
GTGTTGCGACCATTGCGGTTGGATATGCTGATGGATTTGCCCGTGCGGGCGCTGCTGCAGGATGCGCTTG
GTATAAAGGATATCGGCTACCAATTCTGGGCCGAATCTCTATGGATTCCATGACAGTTGATCTTTCCGCA
GTGCCCGAAGGGCTGCTGGAAGAAGATAGCATGGTGGAACTTTTGAATGAGTCTTACGGCGTAGATGCTG
TGGCCAAAGCAGAAGGCACAATAGGCTACGAAGTACTGACATCTCTGGGGCGGCGTTATCATCGCGTTTA
TGCAACGTGAAGCTTGCGGCCGCACTCGAGCACCACCACCACCACCACTGAGATCCGGCTGCTAACAAAG
CCCGAAAGGAAGCTGAGTTGGCTGCTGCCACCGCTGAGCAATAACTAGCATAACCCCTTGGGGCCTCTAA
ACGGGTCTTGAGGGGTTTTTTGCTGAAAGGAGGAACTATATCCGGAT
Features (pLannotate 1.2.2; 20 found; start..end, strand, type, name):
     12..467     +  rep_origin     f1 ori (sequence partly withheld): f1 bacteriophage origin of replication; arrow indicates direction of (+) strand synthesis
    494..551     +  promoter       AmpR promoter (fragment): bla
    560..1375    -  CDS            KanR: aminoglycoside phosphotransferase; aph(3')-Ia; confers resistance to kanamycin in bacteria or G418 (Geneticin®) in eukaryotes
   1497..2085    +  rep_origin     ori: high-copy-number ColE1/pMB1/pBR322/pUC origin of replication
   2271..2413    -  misc_feature   bom: basis of mobility region from pBR322
   2515..2706    -  CDS            rop: Rop protein, which maintains plasmids at low copy number; rop
   2723..3103    +  CDS            YPB1_ECOLX: Protein predicted: Swiss-Prot protein existence level 4. From Escherichia coli.
   3175..3466    -  CDS            TcR (fragment): tetracycline efflux protein; tet; confers resistance to tetracycline
   3481..3502    -  protein_bind   CAP binding site: CAP binding activates transcription in the presence of cAMP. E. coli catabolite activator protein
   3515..4597    -  CDS            lacI: lac repressor; lacI; The lac repressor binds to the lac operator to inhibit transcription in E. coli. This inhibition can be relieved by adding lactose or isopropyl-β-D-thiogalactopyranoside (IPTG).
   4598..4675    -  promoter       lacI promoter: lacI
   4683..4962    -  CDS            TcR (fragment): tetracycline efflux protein; tet; confers resistance to tetracycline
   4984..5002    +  promoter       T7 promoter: promoter for bacteriophage T7 RNA polymerase
   5003..5027    +  protein_bind   lac operator: The lac repressor binds to the lac operator to inhibit transcription in E. coli. This inhibition can be relieved by adding lactose or isopropyl-β-D-thiogalactopyranoside (IPTG). lac repressor encoded by lacI
   5042..5064    +  RBS            RBS: efficient ribosome binding site from bacteriophage T7 gene 10 (Olins and Rangwala, 1989)
   5083..5099    +  CDS            capTEV™ (fragment): composite tag for in vivo biotinylation, TEV protease cleavage, and 6xHis tagging
   5110..5127    +  CDS            thrombin site: thrombin recognition and cleavage site
   6252..6269    +  CDS            9xHis (fragment): 9xHis affinity tag
   6279..6328    +  CDS            SET1 (fragment): solubility-enhancement tag derived from T7 phage gene 10B
   6336..6383    +  terminator     T7 terminator: transcription terminator for bacteriophage T7 RNA polymerase
