[The description below was written by a language model from this plasmid's Addgene catalogue record and pLannotate feature annotations shown in this document.]
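Description:
pJK345 is a 6,408 bp bacterial expression plasmid built on the pET28a backbone for producing a variant of alanine racemase (alr) from the acidophilic acetic acid bacterium Acetobacter aceti strain 1023. The alr coding sequence was inserted between the NdeI and HindIII sites, both of which remain intact, and carries a deletion removing alanine-367 and alanine-368. Cloning at NdeI places the gene in frame with the vector-encoded N-terminal hexahistidine tag. The feature table also shows a thrombin recognition site between the tag region and the insert, which would allow removal of the tag after affinity purification. The short "capTEV" fragment annotated upstream most likely reflects this His tag sequence. The downstream His-tag fragment after the insert is the standard pET28a C-terminal tag region, but the record lists only an N-terminal tag, so it is presumably not part of the expressed protein.

Expression is driven by a T7 promoter paired with a lac operator and the T7 gene 10 ribosome binding site, and transcription ends at the T7 terminator. The plasmid carries lacI with its own promoter, so transcription is repressed until an inducer such as IPTG is added in a host that supplies T7 RNA polymerase. Propagation relies on a pBR322-type origin accompanied by the bom region and rop gene, which moderates copy number, and selection uses the kanamycin resistance gene. An f1 origin is also present. The annotated tetracycline resistance fragments and AmpR promoter fragment are non-functional backbone remnants. The construct serves to overproduce and purify the His-tagged double-deletion enzyme, presumably for comparison with the wild-type racemase, although the record does not state the reason for the deletion.
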