Addgene plasmid #71559: pJK345
Purpose: Production of Acetobacter aceti 1023 alanine racemase (alr) with N-terminal His tag and Ala367/Ala368 deletion (H6AaAlr-A367del,A368del)
Depositing lab: T. J. Kappock. Depositing organization: Washington University in Saint Louis. Publication: Alanine racemase from the acidophile Acetobacter aceti. Francois JA, Kappock TJ. Protein Expr Purif. 2007 Jan;51(1):39-48. Epub 2006 Jun 6. 10.1016/j.pep.2006.05.016 PubMed 16843006.
Backbone
  Vector backbone: pET28a
  Backbone size w/o insert (bp): 5369
  Total vector size (bp): 6408
  Vector type: Bacterial Expression
Growth in bacteria
  Bacterial resistance: Kanamycin, 50 μg/mL
  Growth temperature: 37°C
  Growth strain: DH5alpha
  Copy number: Unknown
Gene/Insert
  Gene/Insert name: alanine racemase (alt names: alr; AZ09_RS09230)
  Species: Acetobacter aceti 1023
  Mutation: deletes alanine-367 and alanine-368
  GenBank ID: WP_042787947.1 ABC71322.1
  Promoter: T7
  Tag / fusion protein: His6 (N terminal on backbone)
  Cloning method: Restriction Enzyme; 5′ cloning site NdeI (not destroyed); 3′ cloning site HindIII (not destroyed)
  Sequencing primers: 5′ T7 promoter; 3′ T7 terminator
Terms and licenses: Academic/Nonprofit Terms; Industry Terms: Not Available to Industry
How to cite: pJK345 was a gift from T. J. Kappock (Addgene plasmid # 71559 ; http://n2t.net/addgene:71559 ; RRID:Addgene_71559)
