>Addgene plasmid #71559 | pJK345 | addgene partial sequence | sequence record 138146 | T7 5'-TAATACGACTCACTATAGGG-3'
TTTTGTTTAACTTTAAGAAGGAGATATACCATGGGCAGCAGCCATCATCATCATCATCACAGCAGCGGCC
TGGTGCCGCGCGGCAGCCATATGTGGCCAGCATCGCGCGCAGGGGCTGTGTTGACGATAAATCTTTCCGC
TATTGCCGAAAATTACCGCTATCTTGTGAACAAACTGGGCAAAACAGTTTGCGCCGCAGTAGTTAAGGCC
GATGCTTATGGGCTTGGGGTTGCACAGGTGGCGCCCATTTTGGAACAGGTTGGCGCAAAACATTTTTTTG
TCGCACATGTGGATGAAGGGCTAGCCCTTAGGCCATATCTTTCACCCCACACATCAGTAACTGTGTTGCA
TGGTCCACGGCCGGATGCTGCTGAGGTTTGCGTACGCAATAATTTGCGGCCAGTTTTAAATAGCCTAAAA
CAGGTGGCTGTTTTGCGGGATCTGGCAGCCAAAATGGATAAGCCGCTGGATGTGGCCATTCAACTGGATA
CGGGTATGTCTCGTTTTGGCCTTTCAGAGGCTGATATCCATAAACTGATGGCCACTCCTGAACTTTTGGA
GGGGTTATCTGTCAGTCTGGTTATGAGTCATCTGGCCTGTGCAGATACGCCAGAAAACGCAGCCAATGCC
ATGCAGCGTGAACGGTTTGAGAACTATGCACGCATGTTGCCAAAGGCAGCTTTAAGTCTTTCTGCATCTT
CTGGAATTTTTCTGGGGCAACCATTTCATTTTGATCTCGTGCGCCCTGGTGCCGCTTTGTATGGCGTAGC
GCCGCAGAATGATGGTGTTAATCCACTTAAGCCTGTTGTGGGGTTGCAAACGCATATTCTGCAAATTCGC
ACTTTATCCAAAGGGGATCGGGTGGGATATGGGCTTACGTGGCAAGCGACTGGCCCATGCCGTGTTGCGA
CCATTGCGGTTGGATATGCTGATGGATTTGCCCGTGCGGGCGCTGCTGCAGGATGCGCTTGGTATAAAG
