>Addgene plasmid #71559 | pJK345 | addgene partial sequence | sequence record 138147 | T7term 5'-GCTAGTTATTGCTCAGCGG-3'
TTTGTTAGCAGCCGGATCTCAGTGGTGGTGGTGGTGGTGCTCGAGTGCGGCCGCAAGCTTCACGTTGCAT
AAACGCGATGATAACGCCGCCCCAGAGATGTCAGTACTTCGTAGCCTATTGTGCCTTCTGCTTTGGCCAC
AGCATCTACGCCGTAAGACTCATTCAAAAGTTCCACCATGCTATCTTCTTCCAGCAGCCCTTCGGGCACT
GCGGAAAGATCAACTGTCATGGAATCCATAGAGATTCGGCCCAGAATTGGTAGCCGATATCCTTTATACC
AAGCGCATCCTGCAGCAGCGCCCGCACGGGCAAATCCATCAGCATATCCAACCGCAATGGTCGCAACACG
GCATGGGCCAGTCGCTTGCCACGTAAGCCCATATCCCACCCGATCCCCTTTGGATAAAGTGCGAATTTGC
AGAATATGCGTTTGCAACCCCACAACAGGCTTAAGTGGATTAACACCATCATTCTGCGGCGCTACGCCAT
ACAAAGCGGCACCAGGGCGCACGAGATCAAAATGAAATGGTTGCCCCAGAAAAATTCCAGAAGATGCAGA
AAGACTTAAAGCTGCCTTTGGCAACATGCGTGCATAGTTCTCAAACCGTTCACGCTGCATGGCATTGGCT
GCGTTTTCTGGCGTATCTGCACAGGCCAGATGACTCATAACCAGACTGACAGATAACCCCTCCAAAAGTT
CAGGAGTGGCCATCAGTTTATGGATATCAGCCTCTGAAAGGCCAAAACGAGACATACCCGTATCCAGTTG
AATGGCCACATCCAGCGGCTTATCCATTTTGGCTGCCAGATCCCGCAAAACAGCCACCTGTTTTAGGCTA
TTTAAAACTGGCCGCAAATTATTGCGTACGCAAACCTCAGCAGCATCCGGCCGTGGACCATGCAACACAG
TTACTGATGTGTGGGGTGAAAGATATGGCCTAAGGGCTAGCCCTTCATCCACATGTGCGACAAAAAAATG
TTTTGCGCCAACCTGTTCCAAAATGGGCGCCACCTGTGCAACCCCAAGCCCATA
